>Addgene plasmid #68652 | pMpGWB324 | depositor full sequence | sequence record 122047 | pMpGWB324 sequence 16115 bps
TTTCACGCCCTTTTAAATATCCGATTATTCTAATAAACGCTCTTTTCTCTTAGGTTTACCCGCCAATATA
TCCTGTCAAACACTGATAGTTTAAACTGAAGGCGGGAAACGACAATCTGATCCAAGCTCAAGCTGCTCTA
GCATTCGCCATTCAGGCTGCGCAACTGTTGGGAAGGGCGATCGGTGCGGGCCTCTTCGCTATTACGCCAG
CTGGCGAAAGGGGGATGTGCTGCAAGGCGATTAAGTTGGGTAACGCCAGGGTTTTCCCAGTCACGACGTT
GTAAAACGACGGCCAGTGCCAAGCTTGGCCCGGGCAAATGAGTCACACACATTGTTGAGAGACATATCAA
AATAACTCAATTGTAAGGTAAGTTGATAGATTTCCCAGTTAAATGCATTATTTTAACAATATTTGTATCT
CAAATTTTCAAAATCATATCAAATTTGCAGATCTTGATGATGATTCACAACTCTGTCTTCGATTTTTGAT
TGTTAACGGGTATCGATATTTGGGTAACTTAAAAAGAATTTGCTAAAGATCTTAAAAAACAGATTAAAAA
AACCTTTCAAAATAGCTAATCCTTTAAATCCGTTTCACAATATAATGCTCATTGATGATAATCGAAAAGA
TTCCATTTTAAAGTGCATATAAATTGCTTAATTATCTCTTTCTGTCTCGTAATATTTTGTTCTCTCCTAT
TGGATCGGACCCGCATCTTCTCGATCAGTTCACTATACTAATATTTGGTCAACTTCAAGAGAGATTAGAA
CTTCGTTCTCCAAAGTGTAAAGGCCGACAAGCAGAAAAGGAAACTTCAATCAGAAGCCTTCTAGGTTTTC
CCGCGTCCCAAAAAGCGAAGGGAGGACGGGGAGGACGGTGAGGCCAGAAGAAGAAAGCAACAGTAAAATC
TCATGTGATTGCGTGCATGTCATGGATCTATGGGATGCTAGTCCACCGTTTGGAAGTATGTGCAGAAGGA
GAAAGGCGCGGGAGGCCAAAAGCGACTTCGGCCACCTCTCTACTTTCTAGAAAGTTTGCTCGCAGCTTGT
AATAAGCGCGGAAAAGGTACTCGAAAAACCGGAGCAATCGGTGTGGTATCAGCAGTCGGGTTCGCTAAAC
CTACGTCTTCTTATTTTGGAATGTTAAATTGAAAGGGCGTGCCGGCCCTAAGCACGGACGATGTGACAGA
CGGAGGAGTGTGAGCAATTCGGATGACGATGCTGGCCGGCAGTCACGACAAAGAGTCCGAAGGGGCATGG
ACAGGGCAATATATAAATGGAAAAGAGGCTTTGAATATTCCTAACCCTTCGTCGTCGGCCTCCCAACTTG
CCCTCGCATGCTGAATTGGCCGCCTATCTGCGAATGGCCGGCCGCCGACCCTAAGTCGCAATAACTTGAA
CGGAGCCGATGCAAAGTCCTTATCGAACGCTCGTTATTATAAACGGGGCAGACCTAGGTATTTAATTATA
TCAAAACCCTCCGCAATTTCGCTAATCATTCCCTAATTTCTTCTACTTTGGCGTCTAGTGCTGTGGTCGC
GCTTGCTCTCAAAGCTCGCTGGGAGGCAGTGGAGCGTCTGGCTTAAAATCGATCGCCGCAACCCTAGAGT
TCCTTTCACTTCTTTCTCTCTTGCGTGGAGAGCATCGACATCGAAGAGCTGCATCTTGTCTTCTGGTATG
CGCCTTGTGCCCTCGTCTCTGTACGTCGTTACGATTGCTCGATATTGTGATTGTCTAGACCTGAAACCCG
ACTGGAGCTTTTACGTGGTGTCGATTGGGGCCTCGAGCGAGTGATTTTTTAGGTTCGTTTTAGCCAAGTA
CATCCCACTTTGGTCAGTCCTGTTATCTCGGTAAGGTGTTCAGTTCGGTCTCTGGTGCGGAGGTGCCTCG
TAAGTTTCCTGCATGATAGATTTGTCTATCCTTGACTTGAAGAGGAGTCGAAGGTCAGCGAGGTTGGCTG
TGTGCTATGGACGTCGGTGCTCCTTGGTTCCGTGCTTCTATGGGTGTTGCCTCAACAGTATTGATGTGCC
TGCAGAAAGGTTGACTAGAGTTATCAACAAGTTTGTACAAAAAAGCTGAACGAGAAACGTAAAATGATAT
AAATATCAATATATTAAATTAGATTTTGCATAAAAAACAGACTACATAATACTGTAAAACACAACATATC
CAGTCACTATGGCGGCCCCTCGAGGGGCCGCATTAGGCACCCCAGGCTTTACACTTTATGCTTCCGGCTC
GTATAATGTGTGGATTTTGAGTTAGGATCCGGCGAGATTTTCAGGAGCTAAGGAAGCTAAAATGGAGAAA
AAAATCACTGGATATACCACCGTTGATATATCCCAATGGCATCGTAAAGAACATTTTGAGGCATTTCAGT
CAGTTGCTCAATGTACCTATAACCAGACCGTTCAGCTGGATATTACGGCCTTTTTAAAGACCGTAAAGAA
AAATAAGCACAAGTTTTATCCGGCCTTTATTCACATTCTTGCCCGCCTGATGAATGCTCATCCGGAATTC
CGTATGGCAATGAAAGACGGTGAGCTGGTGATATGGGATAGTGTTCACCCTTGTTACACCGTTTTCCATG
AGCAAACTGAAACGTTTTCATCGCTCTGGAGTGAATACCACGACGATTTCCGGCAGTTTCTACACATATA
TTCGCAAGATGTGGCGTGTTACGGTGAAAACCTGGCCTATTTCCCTAAAGGGTTTATTGAGAATATGTTT
TTCGTCTCAGCCAATCCCTGGGTGAGTTTCACCAGTTTTGATTTAAACGTGGCCAATATGGACAACTTCT
TCGCCCCCGTTTTCACCATGGGCAAATATTATACGCAAGGCGACAAGGTGCTGATGCCGCTGGCGATTCA
GGTTCATCATGCCGTCTGTGATGGCTTCCATGTCGGCAGAATGCTTAATGAATTACAACAGTACTGCGAT
GAGTGGCAGGGCGGGGCGTAAAGATCTGGATCCGGCTTACTAAAAGCCAGATAACAGTATGCGTATTTGC
GCGCTGATTTTTGCGGTATAAGAATATATACTGATATGTATACCCGAAGTATGTCAAAAAGAGGTGTGCT
ATGAAGCAGCGTATTACAGTGACAGTTGACAGCGACAGCTATCAGTTGCTCAAGGCATATATGATGTCAA
TATCTCCGGTCTGGTAAGCACAACCATGCAGAATGAAGCCCGTCGTCTGCGTGCCGAACGCTGGAAAGCG
GAAAATCAGGAAGGGATGGCTGAGGTCGCCCGGTTTATTGAAATGAACGGCTCTTTTGCTGACGAGAACA
GGGACTGGTGAAATGCAGTTTAAGGTTTACACCTATAAAAGAGAGAGCCGTTATCGTCTGTTTGTGGATG
TACAGAGTGATATTATTGACACGCCCGGGCGACGGATGGTGATCCCCCTGGCCAGTGCACGTCTGCTGTC
AGATAAAGTCTCCCGTGAACTTTACCCGGTGGTGCATATCGGGGATGAAAGCTGGCGCATGATGACCACC
GATATGGCCAGTGTGCCGGTCTCCGTTATCGGGGAAGAAGTGGCTGATCTCAGCCACCGCGAAAATGACA
TCAAAAACGCCATTAACCTGATGTTCTGGGGAATATAAATGTCAGGCTCCCTTATACACAGCCAGTCTGC
AGGTCGACCATAGTGACTGGATATGTTGTGTTTTACAGTATTATGTAGTCTGTTTTTTATGCAAAATCTA
ATTTAATATATTGATATTTATATCATTTTACGTTTCTCGTTCAGCTTTCTTGTACAAAGTGGTTGATAAC
AGCGCTGGAGGCTCCGGTGGGAGCATGGTGAGCAAGGGCGAGGAGCTGTTCACCGGGGTGGTGCCCATCC
TGGTCGAGCTGGACGGCGACGTAAACGGCCACAAGTTCAGCGTGTCCGGCGAGGGCGAGGGCGATGCCAC
CTACGGCAAGCTGACCCTGAAGTTCATCTGCACCACCGGCAAGCTGCCCGTGCCCTGGCCCACCCTCGTG
ACCACCTTCGGCTACGGCCTGATGTGCTTCGCCCGCTACCCCGACCACATGAAGCAGCACGACTTCTTCA
AGTCCGCCATGCCCGAAGGCTACGTCCAGGAGCGCACCATCTTCTTCAAGGACGACGGCAACTACAAGAC
CCGCGCCGAGGTGAAGTTCGAGGGCGACACCCTGGTGAACCGCATCGAGCTGAAGGGCATCGACTTCAAG
GAGGACGGCAACATCCTGGGGCACAAGCTGGAGTACAACTACAACAGCCACAACGTCTATATCATGGCCG
ACAAGCAGAAGAACGGCATCAAGGTGAACTTCAAGATCCGCCACAACATCGAGGACGGCAGCGTGCAGCT
CGCCGACCACTACCAGCAGAACACCCCCATCGGCGACGGCCCCGTGCTGCTGCCCGACAACCACTACCTG
AGCTACCAGTCCGCCCTGAGCAAAGACCCCAACGAGAAGCGCGATCACATGGTCCTGCTGGAGTTCGTGA
CCGCCGCCGGGATCACTCTCGGCATGGACGAGCTGTACAAGGCTGGAGGCTCCGGTGGGAGCATGGTGAG
CAAGGGCGAGGAGCTGTTCACCGGGGTGGTGCCCATCCTGGTCGAGCTGGACGGCGACGTAAACGGCCAC
AAGTTCAGCGTGTCCGGCGAGGGCGAGGGCGATGCCACCTACGGCAAGCTGACCCTGAAGTTCATCTGCA
CCACCGGCAAGCTGCCCGTGCCCTGGCCCACCCTCGTGACCACCTTCGGCTACGGCCTGATGTGCTTCGC
CCGCTACCCCGACCACATGAAGCAGCACGACTTCTTCAAGTCCGCCATGCCCGAAGGCTACGTCCAGGAG
CGCACCATCTTCTTCAAGGACGACGGCAACTACAAGACCCGCGCCGAGGTGAAGTTCGAGGGCGACACCC
TGGTGAACCGCATCGAGCTGAAGGGCATCGACTTCAAGGAGGACGGCAACATCCTGGGGCACAAGCTGGA
GTACAACTACAACAGCCACAACGTCTATATCATGGCCGACAAGCAGAAGAACGGCATCAAGGTGAACTTC
AAGATCCGCCACAACATCGAGGACGGCAGCGTGCAGCTCGCCGACCACTACCAGCAGAACACCCCCATCG
GCGACGGCCCCGTGCTGCTGCCCGACAACCACTACCTGAGCTACCAGTCCGCCCTGAGCAAAGACCCCAA
CGAGAAGCGCGATCACATGGTCCTGCTGGAGTTCGTGACCGCCGCCGGGATCACTCTCGGCATGGACGAG
CTGTACAAGGCTGGAGGCTCCGGTGGGAGCATGGTGAGCAAGGGCGAGGAGCTGTTCACCGGGGTGGTGC
CCATCCTGGTCGAGCTGGACGGCGACGTAAACGGCCACAAGTTCAGCGTGTCCGGCGAGGGCGAGGGCGA
TGCCACCTACGGCAAGCTGACCCTGAAGTTCATCTGCACCACCGGCAAGCTGCCCGTGCCCTGGCCCACC
CTCGTGACCACCTTCGGCTACGGCCTGATGTGCTTCGCCCGCTACCCCGACCACATGAAGCAGCACGACT
TCTTCAAGTCCGCCATGCCCGAAGGCTACGTCCAGGAGCGCACCATCTTCTTCAAGGACGACGGCAACTA
CAAGACCCGCGCCGAGGTGAAGTTCGAGGGCGACACCCTGGTGAACCGCATCGAGCTGAAGGGCATCGAC
TTCAAGGAGGACGGCAACATCCTGGGGCACAAGCTGGAGTACAACTACAACAGCCACAACGTCTATATCA
TGGCCGACAAGCAGAAGAACGGCATCAAGGTGAACTTCAAGATCCGCCACAACATCGAGGACGGCAGCGT
GCAGCTCGCCGACCACTACCAGCAGAACACCCCCATCGGCGACGGCCCCGTGCTGCTGCCCGACAACCAC
TACCTGAGCTACCAGTCCGCCCTGAGCAAAGACCCCAACGAGAAGCGCGATCACATGGTCCTGCTGGAGT
TCGTGACCGCCGCCGGGATCACTCTCGGCATGGACGAGCTGTACAAGTAAGCTTAGAGCTCGAATTTCCC
CGATCGTTCAAACATTTGGCAATAAAGTTTCTTAAGATTGAATCCTGTTGCCGGTCTTGCGATGATTATC
ATATAATTTCTGTTGAATTACGTTAAGCATGTAATAATTAACATGTAATGCATGACGTTATTTATGAGAT
GGGTTTTTATGATTAGAGTCCCGCAATTATACATTTAATACGCGATAGAAAACAAAATATAGCGCGCAAA
CTAGGATAAATTATCGCGCGCGGTGTCATCTATGTTACTAGATCGGGAATTGGTTCCGGAACCAATTCGT
AATCATGGTCATAGCTGTTTCCTGTGTGAAATTGTTATCCGCTCACAATTCCACACAACATACGAGCCGG
AAGCATAAAGTGTAAAGCCTGGGGTGCCTAATGAGTGAGCTAACTCACATTAGGCTGAATTAGGCGCGCC
TATTTCTGAATTCAACACATTGCGGACGTTTTTAATGTACTGAATTAACGCCGAATTAATTCGGGGGATC
TGGATTTTAGTACTGGATTTTGGTTTTAGGAATTAGAAATTTTATTGATAGAAGTATTTTACAAATACAA
ATACATACTAAGGGTTTCTTATATGCTCAACACATGAGCGAAACCCTATAGGAACCCTAAATTCCCTTAT
CTGGGAACTACTCACACATTATTATGGAGAAACTCGAAGTTAGTATATAGTCCTTCCATCACCCTCTGTG
ATAATCTCCTTAAAACTTGCTCCCCCAGGAATCATAGGCAGAACGTGCTCCTGGTGGGGAACTATCACAT
CCAGTAAATAAGGACCGGGAGAATCTAGCATAGTTTGAATTGCTGCTCTTAGTTCATCCTTCTTCACCAC
ACGCGCATTTGGCACCTTGAAACCGTCTGCAACTGTACAGAAGTCGGGGTAGATCTGCTCCTCGTGATCT
GGATCACCTAAGTAAGTATGTGCTCTGTTGGCCTTGTAGAATCTATCCTCCAATTGTACGACCATTCCTA
GATGTTGGTTGTTTAAGATCATGATCTTCACGGGTAACTTCTCCACAAAAATTGTAGCCAACTCCTGTAC
GTTCATCACAAAGCTACCATCGCCATCGATGTCGATCACAGGAATATCTGGTTGAGTTGCGGCAGCCCCC
AAAGCAGAAGGAAGTCCGAATCCCATGGCTCCAAGACCTCCAGATGTCAACCAACGCCGCGGTTCGTTGT
ACTTGAACCACTGGGCTGCCCACATTTGATGTTGGCCAACACCAGTAGATATGATGGCATTTCCACCAGT
GAGTTCGTACAGCGTCTGTATGGCAGATTGAGGAGCAATGGCATCCTCGAATACGGGAAACTTCATTGGC
CATTTCTGCTTTTGTTCTTCTAGTTCTGCCACCCAGTTGGAGAAGTCGAAAGTCCTCTTTTGACTCTTCA
AGAGGGCATTGATTTCACTTAGCGCAGGTTTCACATCAGCACACATGGACACATGGGGCTGTTTGTTCTT
TCCAATTTCAGCAGGGTCAATATCGATATGAACGATGCTGGACCTGCTAGCAAAAGTCTCCAGTTTACCA
GTCACTCGATCGTCGAAACGCACTCCAAATGCCAACAACAGATCTGCTTGGTCCACGGCGTAGTTGGCGT
AAACAGTTCCATGCATTCCAAGCATTTTCAAACTTAATGGATCAGACTCGGGATACGCTCCCAAACCCAT
TAAAGTCGATGTGATAGGAATTCCGGTAAGCTCGACAAATTCCCTCAACTCTTCGCTGGCGTGATTGCAA
CCTCCTCCAGAATACACTACAGGCTTCTTAGAACTAGAAATGAGTCTTATAATCTGCTCGATTAACGTTG
GTTCCGGTGGCCGAGGCAGTCGTTGTAAGTAGCCCTTCAGTTGCATTGGCTGAGACCAATCTGGAATAGC
CATTTGCTGTTGCACGTCCTTGGGAATATCTACCAAGACTGGGCCCGGCCTACCTGAAGCTGCCAAAAAG
AAAGCCTCCCTGATTACGCGAGGGATGTCATCAATGTTCATAACAAGGTAATTGTGCTTGGTGATCGATC
TCGTAACCTCCACAATTGGAGTTTCTTGAAAAGCATCGGTACCAATCATCCTACTGGATACTTGACCTGT
AATGGCCACTAGTGGCACACTGTCCAAGAGGGCATCAGCGAGCCCGGTAACAAGATTGGTCGCTCCAGGA
CCGGATGTGGCTATACAAACCCCTACTCGTCCAGACGATTTAGCATAACCTTCAGCAGCGAAAATCTCCC
CCTGCTCGTGGCGACAGAGAATGTTGCGGATGCTGCTGGAACGTGTAAGAGCCTGGTGAATCTCCATAGA
CGCTCCGCCGGGATAAGCGAACACCGTTCTAATCCCTTCTCGCTCAAGAGCCTCCACCAAAATGTCGGCT
CCTTTGCGGGGCTCGTCATCCTTGTAGCGAGACTGAAAGTCGGACGGGGTTGGTGCAACGAGTGACTTCC
CGCTGCTAAGCCGTGGTCCACTCACATCGACTGCAGACTGGATCTTCTCGCTAACAGCTTGGGCTTTCAC
TTCCAGTGAACGCTCAGTCTTCCGAGAGGTGTTGTATGCATGTCCCCTCAGAGCGGCTCCCGAGAAGAAA
CCACTCCTCACCTTTAGCTCTTTAGCTCCCTTGCAACAAGACCTTGCCGATGGCTGCACCTTCTCCAGGC
TCGCTATGCTCAAAGGCACAGCTGCGCATCCACTAATTGACGCCATGCTCGAGAGAGATAGATTTGTAGA
GAGAGACTGGTGATTTCAGCGTGTCCTCTCCAAATGAAATGAACTTCCTTATATAGAGGAAGGGTCTTGC
GAAGGATAGTGGGATTGTGCGTCATCCCTTACGTCAGTGGAGATATCACATCAATCCACTTGCTTTGAAG
ACGTGGTTGGAACGTCTTCTTTTTCCACGATGCTCCTCGTGGGTGGGGGTCCATCTTTGGGACCACTGTC
GGCAGAGGCATCTTGAACGATAGCCTTTCCTTTATCGCAATTATGGCATTTGTAGGTGCCACCTTCCTTT
TCTACTGTCCTTTTGATGAAGTGACAGATAGCTGGGCAATGGAATCCGAGGAGGTTTCCCGATATTACCC
TTTGTTGAAAAGTCTCAATAGCCCTTTGGTCTTCTGAGACTGTATCTTTGATATTCTTGGAGTAGACGAG
AGTGTCGTGCTCCACCATGTTCACATCAATCCACTTGCTTTGAAGACGTGGTTGGAACGTCTTCTTTTTC
CACGATGCTCCTCGTGGGTGGGGGTCCATCTTTGGGACCACTGTCGGCAGAGGCATCTTGAACGATAGCC
TTTCCTTTATCGCAATGATGGCATTTGTAGGTGCCACCTTCCTTTTCTACTGTCCTTTTGATGAAGTGAC
AGATAGCTGGGCAATGGAATCCGAGGAGGTTTCCCGATATTACCCTTTGTTGAAAAGTCTCAATAGCCCT
TTGGTCTTCTGAGACTGTATCTTTGATATTCTTGGAGTAGACGAGAGTGTCGTGCTCCACCATGTTGGCA
AGCTGCTCTAGCCAATACGCAAACCGAATTCAGAAATAAATTCAGCCTAATTCGGCGTTAATTCAGTACA
TTAAAAACGTCCGCAATGTGTTATTAAGTTGTCTAAGCGTCAATTTGTTTACACCACAATATATCCTGCC
ACCAGCCAGCCAACAGCTCCCCGACCGGCAGCTCGGCACAAAATCACCACTCGATACAGGCAGCCCATCA
GTCCGGGACGGCGTCAGCGGGAGAGCCGTTGTAAGGCGGCAGACTTTGCTCATGTTACCGATGCTATTCG
GAAGAACGGCAACTAAGCTGCCGGGTTTGAAACACGGATGATCTCGCGGAGGGTAGCATGTTGATTGTAA
CGATGACAGAGCGTTGCTGCCTGTGATCAATTCGGGCACGAACCCAGTGGACATAAGCCTGTTCGGTTCG
TAAGCTGTAATGCAAGTAGCGTATGCGCTCACGCAACTGGTCCAGAACCTTGACCGAACGCAGCGGTGGT
AACGGCGCAGTGGCGGTTTTCATGGCTTGTTATGACTGTTTTTTTGGGGTACAGTCTATGCCTCGGGCAT
CCAAGCAGCAAGCGCGTTACGCCGTGGGTCGATGTTTGATGTTATGGAGCAGCAACGATGTTACGCAGCA
GGGCAGTCGCCCTAAAACAAAGTTAAACATCATGGGGGAAGCGGTGATCGCCGAAGTATCGACTCAACTA
TCAGAGGTAGTTGGCGTCATCGAGCGCCATCTCGAACCGACGTTGCTGGCCGTACATTTGTACGGCTCCG
CAGTGGATGGCGGCCTGAAGCCACACAGTGATATTGATTTGCTGGTTACGGTGACCGTAAGGCTTGATGA
AACAACGCGGCGAGCTTTGATCAACGACCTTTTGGAAACTTCGGCTTCCCCTGGAGAGAGCGAGATTCTC
CGCGCTGTAGAAGTCACCATTGTTGTGCACGACGACATCATTCCGTGGCGTTATCCAGCTAAGCGCGAAC
TGCAATTTGGAGAATGGCAGCGCAATGACATTCTTGCAGGTATCTTCGAGCCAGCCACGATCGACATTGA
TCTGGCTATCTTGCTGACAAAAGCAAGAGAACATAGCGTTGCCTTGGTAGGTCCAGCGGCGGAGGAACTC
TTTGATCCGGTTCCTGAACAGGATCTATTTGAGGCGCTAAATGAAACCTTAACGCTATGGAACTCGCCGC
CCGACTGGGCTGGCGATGAGCGAAATGTAGTGCTTACGTTGTCCCGCATTTGGTACAGCGCAGTAACCGG
CAAAATCGCGCCGAAGGATGTCGCTGCCGACTGGGCAATGGAGCGCCTGCCGGCCCAGTATCAGCCCGTC
ATACTTGAAGCTAGACAGGCTTATCTTGGACAAGAAGAAGATCGCTTGGCCTCGCGCGCAGATCAGTTGG
AAGAATTTGTCCACTACGTGAAAGGCGAGATCACCAAGGTAGTCGGCAAATAATGTCTAGCTAGAAATTC
GTTCAAGCCGACGCCGCTTCGCGGCGCGGCTTAACTCAAGCGTTAGATGCACTAAGCACATAATTGCTCA
CAGCCAAACTATCAGGTCAAGTCTGCTTTTATTATTTTTAAGCGTGCATAATAAGCCCTACACAAATTGG
GAGATATATCATGCATGACCAAAATCCCTTAACGTGAGTTTTCGTTCCACTGAGCGTCAGACCCCGTAGA
AAAGATCAAAGGATCTTCTTGAGATCCTTTTTTTCTGCGCGTAATCTGCTGCTTGCAAACAAAAAAACCA
CCGCTACCAGCGGTGGTTTGTTTGCCGGATCAAGAGCTACCAACTCTTTTTCCGAAGGTAACTGGCTTCA
GCAGAGCGCAGATACCAAATACTGTCCTTCTAGTGTAGCCGTAGTTAGGCCACCACTTCAAGAACTCTGT
AGCACCGCCTACATACCTCGCTCTGCTAATCCTGTTACCAGTGGCTGCTGCCAGTGGCGATAAGTCGTGT
CTTACCGGGTTGGACTCAAGACGATAGTTACCGGATAAGGCGCAGCGGTCGGGCTGAACGGGGGGTTCGT
GCACACAGCCCAGCTTGGAGCGAACGACCTACACCGAACTGAGATACCTACAGCGTGAGCTATGAGAAAG
CGCCACGCTTCCCGAAGGGAGAAAGGCGGACAGGTATCCGGTAAGCGGCAGGGTCGGAACAGGAGAGCGC
ACGAGGGAGCTTCCAGGGGGAAACGCCTGGTATCTTTATAGTCCTGTCGGGTTTCGCCACCTCTGACTTG
AGCGTCGATTTTTGTGATGCTCGTCAGGGGGGCGGAGCCTATGGAAAAACGCCAGCAACGCGGCCTTTTT
ACGGTTCCTGGCCTTTTGCTGGCCTTTTGCTCACATGTTCTTTCCTGCGTTATCCCCTGATTCTGTGGAT
AACCGTATTACCGCCTTTGAGTGAGCTGATACCGCTCGCCGCAGCCGAACGACCGAGCGCAGCGAGTCAG
TGAGCGAGGAAGCGGAAGAGCGCCTGATGCGGTATTTTCTCCTTACGCATCTGTGCGGTATTTCACACCG
CATATGGTGCACTCTCAGTACAATCTGCTCTGATGCCGCATAGTTAAGCCAGTATACACTCCGCTATCGC
TACGTGACTGGGTCATGGCTGCGCCCCGACACCCGCCAACACCCGCTGACGCGCCCTGACGGGCTTGTCT
GCTCCCGGCATCCGCTTACAGACAAGCTGTGACCGTCTCCGGGAGCTGCATGTGTCAGAGGTTTTCACCG
TCATCACCGAAACGCGCGAGGCAGGGTGCCTTGATGTGGGCGCCGGCGGTCGAGTGGCGACGGCGCGGCT
TGTCCGCGCCCTGGTAGATTGCCTGGCCGTAGGCCAGCCATTTTTGAGCGGCCAGCGGCCGCGATAGGCC
GACGCGAAGCGGCGGGGCGTAGGGAGCGCAGCGACCGAAGGGTAGGCGCTTTTTGCAGCTCTTCGGCTGT
GCGCTGGCCAGACAGTTATGCACAGGCCAGGCGGGTTTTAAGAGTTTTAATAAGTTTTAAAGAGTTTTAG
GCGGAAAAATCGCCTTTTTTCTCTTTTATATCAGTCACTTACATGTGTGACCGGTTCCCAATGTACGGCT
TTGGGTTCCCAATGTACGGGTTCCGGTTCCCAATGTACGGCTTTGGGTTCCCAATGTACGTGCTATCCAC
AGGAAAGAGACCTTTTCGACCTTTTTCCCCTGCTAGGGCAATTTGCCCTAGCATCTGCTCCGTACATTAG
GAACCGGCGGATGCTTCGCCCTCGATCAGGTTGCGGTAGCGCATGACTAGGATCGGGCCAGCCTGCCCCG
CCTCCTCCTTCAAATCGTACTCCGGCAGGTCATTTGACCCGATCAGCTTGCGCACGGTGAAACAGAACTT
CTTGAACTCTCCGGCGCTGCCACTGCGTTCGTAGATCGTCTTGAACAACCATCTGGCTTCTGCCTTGCCT
GCGGCGCGGCGTGCCAGGCGGTAGAGAAAACGGCCGATGCCGGGATCGATCAAAAAGTAATCGGGGTGAA
CCGTCAGCACGTCCGGGTTCTTGCCTTCTGTGATCTCGCGGTACATCCAATCAGCTAGCTCGATCTCGAT
GTACTCCGGCCGCCCGGTTTCGCTCTTTACGATCTTGTAGCGGCTAATCAAGGCTTCACCCTCGGATACC
GTCACCAGGCGGCCGTTCTTGGCCTTCTTCGTACGCTGCATGGCAACGTGCGTGGTGTTTAACCGAATGC
AGGTTTCTACCAGGTCGTCTTTCTGCTTTCCGCCATCGGCTCGCCGGCAGAACTTGAGTACGTCCGCAAC
GTGTGGACGGAACACGCGGCCGGGCTTGTCTCCCTTCCCTTCCCGGTATCGGTTCATGGATTCGGTTAGA
TGGGAAACCGCCATCAGTACCAGGTCGTAATCCCACACACTGGCCATGCCGGCCGGCCCTGCGGAAACCT
CTACGTGCCCGTCTGGAAGCTCGTAGCGGATCACCTCGCCAGCTCGTCGGTCACGCTTCGACAGACGGAA
AACGGCCACGTCCATGATGCTGCGACTATCGCGGGTGCCCACGTCATAGAGCATCGGAACGAAAAAATCT
GGTTGCTCGTCGCCCTTGGGCGGCTTCCTAATCGACGGCGCACCGGCTGCCGGCGGTTGCCGGGATTCTT
TGCGGATTCGATCAGCGGCCGCTTGCCACGATTCACCGGGGCGTGCTTCTGCCTCGATGCGTTGCCGCTG
GGCGGCCTGCGCGGCCTTCAACTTCTCCACCAGGTCATCACCCAGCGCCGCGCCGATTTGTACCGGGCCG
GATGGTTTGCGACCGCTCACGCCGATTCCTCGGGCTTGGGGGTTCCAGTGCCATTGCAGGGCCGGCAGAC
AACCCAGCCGCTTACGCCTGGCCAACCGCCCGTTCCTCCACACATGGGGCATTCCACGGCGTCGGTGCCT
GGTTGTTCTTGATTTTCCATGCCGCCTCCTTTAGCCGCTAAAATTCATCTACTCATTTATTCATTTGCTC
ATTTACTCTGGTAGCTGCGCGATGTATTCAGATAGCAGCTCGGTAATGGTCTTGCCTTGGCGTACCGCGT
ACATCTTCAGCTTGGTGTGATCCTCCGCCGGCAACTGAAAGTTGACCCGCTTCATGGCTGGCGTGTCTGC
CAGGCTGGCCAACGTTGCAGCCTTGCTGCTGCGTGCGCTCGGACGGCCGGCACTTAGCGTGTTTGTGCTT
TTGCTCATTTTCTCTTTACCTCATTAACTCAAATGAGTTTTGATTTAATTTCAGCGGCCAGCGCCTGGAC
CTCGCGGGCAGCGTCGCCCTCGGGTTCTGATTCAAGAACGGTTGTGCCGGCGGCGGCAGTGCCTGGGTAG
CTCACGCGCTGCGTGATACGGGACTCAAGAATGGGCAGCTCGTACCCGGCCAGCGCCTCGGCAACCTCAC
CGCCGATGCGCGTGCCTTTGATCGCCCGCGACACGACAAAGGCCGCTTGTAGCCTTCCATCCGTGACCTC
AATGCGCTGCTTAACCAGCTCCACCAGGTCGGCGGTGGCCCATATGTCGTAAGGGCTTGGCTGCACCGGA
ATCAGCACGAAGTCGGCTGCCTTGATCGCGGACACAGCCAAGTCCGCCGCCTGGGGCGCTCCGTCGATCA
CTACGAAGTCGCGCCGGCCGATGGCCTTCACGTCGCGGTCAATCGTCGGGCGGTCGATGCCGACAACGGT
TAGCGGTTGATCTTCCCGCACGGCCGCCCAATCGCGGGCACTGCCCTGGGGATCGGAATCGACTAACAGA
ACATCGGCCCCGGCGAGTTGCAGGGCGCGGGCTAGATGGGTTGCGATGGTCGTCTTGCCTGACCCGCCTT
TCTGGTTAAGTACAGCGATAACCTTCATGCGTTCCCCTTGCGTATTTGTTTATTTACTCATCGCATCATA
TACGCAGCGACCGCATGACGCAAGCTGTTTTACTCAAATACACATCACCTTTTTAGACGGCGGCGCTCGG
TTTCTTCAGCGGCCAAGCTGGCCGGCCAGGCCGCCAGCTTGGCATCAGACAAACCGGCCAGGATTTCATG
CAGCCGCACGGTTGAGACGTGCGCGGGCGGCTCGAACACGTACCCGGCCGCGATCATCTCCGCCTCGATC
TCTTCGGTAATGAAAAACGGTTCGTCCTGGCCGTCCTGGTGCGGTTTCATGCTTGTTCCTCTTGGCGTTC
ATTCTCGGCGGCCGCCAGGGCGTCGGCCTCGGTCAATGCGTCCTCACGGAAGGCACCGCGCCGCCTGGCC
TCGGTGGGCGTCACTTCCTCGCTGCGCTCAAGTGCGCGGTACAGGGTCGAGCGATGCACGCCAAGCAGTG
CAGCCGCCTCTTTCACGGTGCGGCCTTCCTGGTCGATCAGCTCGCGGGCGTGCGCGATCTGTGCCGGGGT
GAGGGTAGGGCGGGGGCCAAACTTCACGCCTCGGGCCTTGGCGGCCTCGCGCCCGCTCCGGGTGCGGTCG
ATGATTAGGGAACGCTCGAACTCGGCAATGCCGGCGAACACGGTCAACACCATGCGGCCGGCCGGCGTGG
TGGTGTCGGCCCACGGCTCTGCCAGGCTACGCAGGCCCGCGCCGGCCTCCTGGATGCGCTCGGCAATGTC
CAGTAGGTCGCGGGTGCTGCGGGCCAGGCGGTCTAGCCTGGTCACTGTCACAACGTCGCCAGGGCGTAGG
TGGTCAAGCATCCTGGCCAGCTCCGGGCGGTCGCGCCTGGTGCCGGTGATCTTCTCGGAAAACAGCTTGG
TGCAGCCGGCCGCGTGCAGTTCGGCCCGTTGGTTGGTCAAGTCCTGGTCGTCGGTGCTGACGCGGGCATA
GCCCAGCAGGCCAGCGGCGGCGCTCTTGTTCATGGCGTAATGTCTCCGGTTCTAGTCGCAAGTATTCTAC
TTTATGCGACTAAAACACGCGACAAGAAAACGCCAGGAAAAGGGCAGGGCGGCAGCCTGTCGCGTAACTT
AGGACTTGTGCGACATGTCGTTTTCAGAAGACGGCTGCACTGAACGTCAGAAGCCGACTGCACTATAGCA
GCGGAGGGGTTGGATCAAAGTACTTTGATCCCGAGGGGAACCCTGTGGTTGGCATGCACATACAAATGGA
CGAACGGATAAACCT
Features (pLannotate 1.2.2; 30 found; start..end, strand, type, name):
     54..78      -  misc_feature   RB T-DNA repeat: right border repeat from nopaline C58 T-DNA
    144..298     -  CDS            lacZα (fragment): LacZα fragment of β-galactosidase; lacZ fragment
   2057..2181    +  protein_bind   attR1: mutant version of attR; recombination site for the Gateway® LR reaction LR Clonase™
   2218..2248    +  promoter       lac UV5 promoter: E. coli lac promoter with an "up" mutation
   2273..2301    +  promoter       cat promoter (fragment): promoter of the E. coli cat gene encoding chloramphenicol acetyltransferase
   2302..2961    +  CDS            CmR: chloramphenicol acetyltransferase; cat; confers resistance to chloramphenicol
   3140..3298    +  CDS            ccdA (fragment): CCDA_ECO57 - Also known as H, letA. Experimental evidence at protein level: Swiss-Prot protein existence level 1. Antitoxin component of a type II toxin-antitoxin (TA) system which inhibits the post-segregational killing (PSK) of plasmid-free cells, also referred to as a plasmid addiction system. Binds to and blocks the activity of CcdB; will also remove bound CcdB protein from the CcdB-GyrA complex by forming a CcdA-CcdB complex, a process termed rejuvenation. Functions as a transcriptional corepressor for the ccdAB operon, repression also requires CcdB (By similarity). From Escherichia coli
   3303..3605    +  CDS            ccdB: CCDB_ECOLI - Also known as G, letB, letD. Experimental evidence at protein level: Swiss-Prot protein existence level 1. Toxic component of a type II toxin-antitoxin (TA) system, functioning in plasmid maintainence. Responsible for the post- segregational killing (PSK) of plasmid-free cells, also referred to as a plasmid addiction system. Half-life of over 2 hours. Cell killing by CcdB is accompanied by filamentation, defects in chromosome and plasmid segregation, defects in cell division, formation of anucleate cells, decreased DNA synthesis and plasmid loss. Interferes with the activity of DN
   3649..3773    -  protein_bind   attR2: mutant version of attR; recombination site for the Gateway® LR reaction LR Clonase™
   3805..4521    +  CDS            Citrine: Citrine is a basic (constitutively fluorescent) yellow fluorescent protein published in 2001, derived from Aequorea victoria. It has moderate acid sensitivity.
   4543..5259    +  CDS            Citrine: Citrine is a basic (constitutively fluorescent) yellow fluorescent protein published in 2001, derived from Aequorea victoria. It has moderate acid sensitivity.
   5281..5997    +  CDS            Citrine: Citrine is a basic (constitutively fluorescent) yellow fluorescent protein published in 2001, derived from Aequorea victoria. It has moderate acid sensitivity.
   6022..6274    +  terminator     NOS terminator: nopaline synthase terminator and poly(A) signal
   6330..6352    -  protein_bind   lac operator (fragment): The lac repressor binds to the lac operator to inhibit transcription in E. coli. This inhibition can be relieved by adding lactose or isopropyl-β-D-thiogalactopyranoside (IPTG). lac repressor encoded by lacI
   6356..6386    -  promoter       lac promoter: promoter for the E. coli lac operon
   6401..6422    -  protein_bind   CAP binding site: CAP binding activates transcription in the presence of cAMP. E. coli catabolite activator protein
   6507..6682    -  polyA_signal   CaMV poly(A) signal: cauliflower mosaic virus polyadenylation signal
   6693..8438    -  CDS            ALS SURB (fragment): ILVB2_TOBAC - Experimental evidence at protein level: Swiss-Prot protein existence level 1. From Nicotiana tabacum (Common tobacco).
   8766..9442    -  promoter       CaMV 35S promoter (enhanced): cauliflower mosaic virus 35S promoter with a duplicated enhancer region
   9637..9661    -  misc_feature   LB T-DNA repeat: left border repeat from nopaline C58 T-DNA
   9920..9943    +  promoter       Pc promoter (fragment): intI1 (promoter lies within the coding sequence); class 1 integron promoter
  10119..10175   +  CDS            GmR (fragment): gentamycin acetyltransferase; aacC1; confers resistance to gentamycin
  10186..10973   +  CDS            SmR (fragment): aminoglycoside adenylyltransferase (Murphy, 1985); aadA; confers resistance to spectinomycin and streptomycin
  11219..11807   +  rep_origin     ori: high-copy-number ColE1/pMB1/pBR322/pUC origin of replication
  11993..12133   -  misc_feature   bom: basis of mobility region from pBR322
  12235..12274   -  CDS            rop (fragment): Rop protein, which maintains plasmids at low copy number; rop
  12477..12671   -  rep_origin     pVS1 oriV: origin of replication for the Pseudomonas plasmid pVS1 (Heeb et al., 2000)
  12737..13810   -  CDS            pVS1 RepA: replication protein from the Pseudomonas plasmid pVS1 (Heeb et al., 2000)
  14239..14868   -  CDS            pVS1 StaA: stability protein from the Pseudomonas plasmid pVS1 (Heeb et al., 2000)
  15428..15829   -  CDS            Y4CG_SINFN (fragment): Protein inferred from homology: Swiss-Prot protein existence level 3. From Sinorhizobium fredii (strain NBRC 101917 / NGR234).
