[The description below was written by a language model from this plasmid's Addgene catalogue record and pLannotate feature annotations shown in this document.]
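Description:
pMpGWB324 is an empty Gateway destination binary vector for Agrobacterium-mediated transformation of the liverwort Marchantia polymorpha and other plants, built on the pMpGWB300 backbone. The full sequence record is about 16.1 kb. Outside the T-DNA it carries a high-copy ColE1/pMB1-type origin with the pBR322 bom region for propagation in E. coli. It also carries the pVS1 oriV, RepA and StaA functions, which support replication and stable maintenance in Agrobacterium. Bacterial selection relies on an aadA spectinomycin/streptomycin resistance gene in the backbone and on the chloramphenicol resistance gene inside the Gateway cassette. Because the cassette also encodes the CcdB toxin, the unrecombined vector is maintained in a ccdB-tolerant strain such as DB3.1.

Between the nopaline-type right and left T-DNA borders lie two plant units. The expression unit consists of the MpEF1alpha promoter, which is stated in the catalogue record but not annotated in the feature table and presumably occupies the unannotated region upstream of attR1. This is followed by the attR1–CmR–ccdB–attR2 cassette, three tandem Citrine coding sequences and a NOS terminator. An LR reaction with an entry clone replaces the cassette with a gene of interest. That gene is then expressed from the MpEF1alpha promoter as a C-terminal 3xCitrine fusion, and the triple yellow fluorescent tag suits applications such as protein localisation imaging. The second unit is the plant selection marker. An enhanced CaMV 35S promoter drives an acetolactate synthase coding sequence, annotated by similarity to tobacco SURB, with a CaMV poly(A) signal. This unit corresponds to the chlorsulfuron selection listed in the record.
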