Addgene plasmid #68652: pMpGWB324
Purpose: (Empty Backbone) Gateway binary vector designed for transgenic research with Marchantia polymorpha as well as other plants
Depositing lab: Takayuki Kohchi. Depositing organization: Kyoto University, Graduate School of Biostudies. Publication: Development of Gateway Binary Vector Series with Four Different Selection Markers for the Liverwort Marchantia polymorpha. Ishizaki K, Nishihama R, Ueda M, Inoue K, Ishida S, Nishimura Y, Shikanai T, Kohchi T. PLoS One. 2015 Sep 25;10(9):e0138876. doi: 10.1371/journal.pone.0138876. eCollection 2015. PONE-D-15-25288 PubMed 26406247.
Backbone
  Vector backbone: pMpGWB300
  Backbone manufacturer: Kohchi Lab., Kyoto University
  Backbone size (bp): 10455
  Modifications to backbone: MpEF1alpha promoter and coding sequence for triple repeats of Citrine (3xCitrine) are cloned upstream and downstream of the Gateway cassette, respectively.
  Vector type: Plant Expression
  Promoter: MpEF1alpha promoter
  Selectable markers: Chlorsulfuron
  Tag / fusion protein: Triple repeats of Citrine (3xCitrine) (C terminal on insert)
Growth in bacteria
  Bacterial resistance: Chloramphenicol and Spectinomycin, 25 & 50 μg/mL
  Growth temperature: 37°C
  Growth strain: DB3.1
  Copy number: High Copy
Gene/Insert
  Cloning method: Gateway Cloning
Resource information
  A portion of this plasmid was derived from a plasmid made by: The Gateway cassette was provided by Tsuyoshi Nakagawa at Shimane University, Japan.
Terms and licenses: Academic/Nonprofit Terms; Industry Terms: Not Available to Industry
How to cite: pMpGWB324 was a gift from Takayuki Kohchi (Addgene plasmid # 68652 ; http://n2t.net/addgene:68652 ; RRID:Addgene_68652)
