>Addgene plasmid #68652 | pMpGWB324 | addgene partial sequence | sequence record 128417 | CAT-R 5'-GCAACTGACTGAAATGCCTC-3'
ATCCAGTGATTTTTTTCTCCATTTTAGCTTCCTTAGCTCCTGAAAATCTCGACGGATCCTAACTCAAAAT
CCACACATTATACGAGCCGGAAGCATAAAGTGTAAAGCCTGGGGTGCCTAATGCGGCCCCTCGAGGGGCC
GCCATAGTGACTGGATATGTTGTGTTTTACAGTATTATGTAGTCTGTTTTTTATGCAAAATCTAATTTAA
TATATTGATATTTATATCATTTTACGTTTCTCGTTCAGCTTTTTTGTACAAACTTGTTGATAACTCTAGT
CAACCTTTCTGCAGGCACATCAATACTGTTGAGGCAACACCCATAGAAGCACGGAACCAAGGAGCACCGA
CGTCCATAGCACACAGCCAACCTCGCTGACCTTCGACTCCTCTTCAAGTCAAGGATAGACAAATCTATCA
TGCAGGAAACTTACGAGGCACCTCCGCACCA
