>Addgene plasmid #68652 | pMpGWB324 | addgene partial sequence | sequence record 131797 | NOSterm-R 5'-attgccaaatgtttgaacga-3'
TTACTTGTACAGCTCGTCCATGCCGAGAGTGATCCCGGCGGCGGTCACGAACTCCAGCAGGACCATGTGA
TCGCGCTTCTCGTTGGGGTCTTTGCTCAGGGCGGACTGGTAGCTCAGGTAGTGGTTGTCGGGCAGCAGCA
CGGGGCCGTCGCCGATGGGGGTGTTCTGCTGGTAGTGGTCGGCGAGCTGCACGCTGCCGTCCTCGATGTT
GTGGCGGATCTTGAAGTTCACCTTGATGCCGTTCTTCTGCTTGTCGGCCATGATATAGACGTTGTGGCTG
TTGTAGTTGTACTCCAGCTTGTGCCCCAGGATGTTGCCGTCCTCCTTGAAGTCGATGCCCTTCAGCTCGA
TGCGGTTCACCAGGGTGTCGCCCTCGAACTTCACCTCGGCGCGGGTCTTGTAGTTGCCGTCGTCCTTGAA
GAAGATGGTGCGCTCCTGGACGTAGCCTTCGGGCATGGCGGACTT
